>Addgene plasmid #157308 | pD649-HAsp-IL12B-COMP5AP-AviTag-9xHis | depositor full sequence | sequence record 303725 | Full Sequence
TTTCAATATTATTGAAGCATTTATCAGGGTTATTGTCTCATGAGCGGATACATATTTGAATGTATTTAGA
AAAATAAACAAATAGGGGTCAGTGTTACAACCAATTAACCAATTCTGAACATTATCGCGAGCCCATTTAT
ACCTGAATATGGCTCATAACACCCCTTGCTCATGACCAAAATCCCTTAACGTGAGTTACGCGCGCGTCGT
TCCACTGAGCGTCAGACCCCGTAGAAAAGATCAAAGGATCTTCTTGAGATCCTTTTTTTCTGCGCGTAAT
CTGCTGCTTGCAAACAAAAAAACCACCGCTACCAGCGGTGGTTTGTTTGCCGGATCAAGAGCTACCAACT
CTTTTTCCGAAGGTAACTGGCTTCAGCAGAGCGCAGATACCAAATACTGTTCTTCTAGTGTAGCCGTAGT
TAGCCCACCACTTCAAGAACTCTGTAGCACCGCCTACATACCTCGCTCTGCTAATCCTGTTACCAGTGGC
TGCTGCCAGTGGCGATAAGTCGTGTCTTACCGGGTTGGACTCAAGACGATAGTTACCGGATAAGGCGCAG
CGGTCGGGCTGAACGGGGGGTTCGTGCACACAGCCCAGCTTGGAGCGAACGACCTACACCGAACTGAGAT
ACCTACAGCGTGAGCTATGAGAAAGCGCCACGCTTCCCGAAGGGAGAAAGGCGGACAGGTATCCGGTAAG
CGGCAGGGTCGGAACAGGAGAGCGCACGAGGGAGCTTCCAGGGGGAAACGCCTGGTATCTTTATAGTCCT
GTCGGGTTTCGCCACCTCTGACTTGAGCGTCGATTTTTGTGATGCTCGTCAGGGGGGCGGAGCCTATGGA
AAAACGCCAGCAACGCGGCCTTTTTACGGTTCCTGGCCTTTTGCTGGCCTTTTGCTCACATGTTCTTTCC
TGCGTTATCCCCTGATTCTGTGGATAACCGTATTACCGCCTTTGAGTGAGCTGATACCGCTCGCCGCAGC
CGAACGACCGAGCGCAGCGAGTCAGTGAGCGAGGAAGCGGAAGGCGAGAGTAGGGAACTGCCAGGCATCA
AACTAAGCAGAAGGCCCCTGACGGATGGCCTTTTTGCGTTTCTACAAACTCTTTCTGTGTTGTAAAACGA
CGGCCAGTCTTAAGCTCGGGCCCCCTGGGCGGTTCTGATAACGAGTAATCGTTAATCCGCAAATAACGTA
AAAACCCGCTTCGGCGGGTTTTTTTATGGGGGGAGTTTAGGGAAAGAGCATTTGTCAGAATATTTAAGGG
CGCCTGTCACTTTGCTTGATATATGAGAATTATTTAACCTTATAAATGAGAAAAAAGCAACGCACTTTAA
ATAAGATACGTTGCTTTTTCGATTGATGAACACCTATAATTAAACTATTCATCTATTATTTATGATTTTT
TGTATATACAATATTTCTAGTTTGTTAAAGAGAATTAAGAAAATAAATCTCGAAAATAATAAAGGGAAAA
TCAGTTTTTGATATCAAAATTATACATGTCAACGATAATACAAAATATAATACAAACTATAAGATGTTAT
CAGTATTTATTATCATTTAGAATAAATTTTGTGTCGCCCTTAATTGTGAGCGGATAACAATTACGAGCTT
CATGCACAGTGGCGTTGACTCAATATTGGCCATTAGCCATATTATTCATTGGTTATATAGCATAAATCAA
TATTGGCTATTGGCCATTGCATACGTTGTATCTATATCATAATATGTACATTTATATTGGCTCATGTCCA
ATATGACCGCCATGTTGGCATTGATTATTGACTAGTTATTAATAGTAATCAATTACGGGGTCATTAGTTC
ATAGCCCATATATGGAGTTCCGCGTTACATAACTTACGGTAAATGGCCCGCCTGGCTGACCGCCCAACGA
CCCCCGCCCATTGACGTCAATAATGACGTATGTTCCCATAGTAACGCCAATAGGGACTTTCCATTGACGT
CAATGGGTGGAGTATTTACGGTAAACTGCCCACTTGGCAGTACATCAAGTGTATCATATGCCAAGTACGC
CCCCTATTGACGTCAATGACGGTAAATGGCCCGCCTGGCATTATGCCCAGTACATGACCTTATGGGACTT
TCCTACTTGGCAGTACATCTACGTATTAGTCATCGCTATTACCATGGTGATGCGGTTTTGGCAGTACATC
AATGGGCGTGGATAGCGGTTTGACTCACGGGGATTTCCAAGTCTCCACCCCATTGACGTCAATGGGAGTT
TGTTTTGGCACCAAAATCAACGGGACTTTCCAAAATGTCGTAACAACTCCGCCCCATTGACGCAAATGGG
CGGTAGGCGTGTACGGTGGGAGGTCTATATAAGCAGAGCTCGTTTAGTGAACCGTCAGATCGCCTGGAGA
CGCCATCCACGCTGTTTTGACCTCCATAGAAGACACCGGGACCGATCCAGCCTCCGCGGCCGGGAACGGT
GCATTGGAACGCGGATTCCCCGTGCCAAGAGTGACGTAAGTACCGCCTATAGAGTCTATAGGCCCACCCC
CTTGGCTTCGTTAGAACGCGGCTACAATTAATACATAACCTTATGTATCATACACATACGATTTAGGTGA
CACTATAGAATAACATCCACTTTGCCTTTCTCTCCACAGGTGTCCACTCCCAGGTCCAACTGCACCTCGG
TTCTATCGAAAACGCGCCTGCTAGCGCCACCATGAAGACCATCATTGCCCTGAGCTACATCTTCTGCCTG
GTGTTCGCTGCGGCCGCCATTTGGGAGCTGAAGAAAGACGTGTACGTGGTCGAGCTGGACTGGTATCCTG
ATGCTCCTGGCGAGATGGTGGTGCTGACCTGTGATACACCCGAAGAGGACGGCATCACCTGGACACTGGA
TCAGTCTAGCGAGGTGCTCGGCAGCGGCAAGACACTGACCATCCAAGTGAAAGAGTTTGGCGACGCCGGC
CAGTACACATGTCACAAAGGCGGAGAGGTGCTGAGCCATTCTCTGCTGCTGCTCCACAAGAAAGAGGATG
GCATTTGGAGCACCGACATCCTGAAGGACCAGAAAGAGCCCAAGAACAAGACCTTCCTGAGATGCGAGGC
CAAGAACTACAGCGGCAGATTCACCTGTTGGTGGCTGACCACCATCAGCACCGATCTGACCTTCAGCGTG
AAGTCCAGCAGAGGCAGCTCTGATCCTCAAGGCGTTACATGTGGCGCCGCTACACTGTCTGCCGAAAGAG
TGCGGGGCGACAACAAAGAGTACGAGTACAGCGTCGAGTGCCAAGAGGATTCTGCCTGTCCTGCCGCCGA
GGAATCTCTGCCTATCGAAGTGATGGTGGACGCCGTGCACAAGCTGAAGTACGAGAACTACACCAGCAGC
TTTTTCATCCGGGACATCATCAAGCCCGATCCTCCAAAGAACCTGCAGCTGAAGCCCCTGAAGAACAGCA
GACAGGTGGAAGTGTCCTGGGAGTACCCCGATACCTGGTCTACCCCTCACAGCTACTTCAGCCTGACCTT
CTGTGTGCAAGTGCAGGGCAAGTCCAAGCGCGAGAAAAAGGACCGGGTGTTCACCGATAAGACCAGCGCC
ACCGTGATCTGCAGAAAGAACGCCAGCATCAGCGTCAGAGCCCAGGATCGGTACTACAGCAGCTCTTGGA
GCGAATGGGCCAGCGTGCCATGTTCTGGCGCGCCGGAAGATCAAGTTGATCCAAGATTGATTGATGGCAA
GGGCGGATCTCTGGAGGTGCTGTTCCAGGGACCAGGCGGAAGCGGCAATCCCGGCGGCGATCTGGCCCCC
CAGATGCTGCGCGAGCTGCAGGAGACCAATGCCGCCCTGCAGGACGTGCGCGAGCTGCTGCGCCACCGCG
TGAAGGAGATCACCTTCCTGAAGAACACCGTGATGGAGTGCGACGCCTGCGGTATGCAGCCCTCTAGAGG
CTCCGGCTCCATCATCCCAGTTGAGGAGGAGAACCCGGACTTCTGGAACCGCGAGGCAGCCGAGGCCCTG
GGTGCCGCCAAGAAGCTGCAGCCTGCACAGACAGCCGCCAAGAACCTCATCATCTTCCTGGGCGATGGGA
TGGGGGTGTCTACGGTGACAGCTGCCAGGATCCTAAAAGGGCAGAAGAAGGACAAACTGGGGCCTGAGAT
ACCCCTGGCCATGGACCGCTTCCCATATGTGGCTCTGTCCAAGACATACAATGTAGACAAACATGTGCCA
GACAGTGGAGCCACAGCCACGGCCTACCTGTGCGGGGTCAAGGGCAACTTCCAGACCATTGGCTTGAGTG
CAGCCGCCCGCTTTAACCAGTGCAACACGACACGCGGCAACGAGGTCATCTCCGTGATGAATCGGGCCAA
GAAAGCAGGGAAGTCAGTGGGAGTGGTAACCACCACACGAGTGCAGCACGCCTCGCCAGCCGGCACCTAC
GCCCACACGGTGAACCGCAACTGGTACTCGGACGCCGACGTGCCTGCCTCGGCCCGCCAGGAGGGGTGCC
AGGACATCGCTACGCAGCTCATCTCCAACATGGACATTGACGTGATCCTAGGTGGAGGCCGAAAGTACAT
GTTTCGCATGGGAACCCCAGACCCTGAGTACCCAGATGACTACAGCCAAGGTGGGACCAGGCTGGACGGG
AAGAATCTGGTGCAGGAATGGCTGGCGAAGCGCCAGGGTGCCCGGTATGTGTGGAACCGCACTGAGCTCA
TGCAGGCTTCCCTGGACCCGTCTGTGACCCATCTCATGGGTCTCTTTGAGCCTGGAGACATGAAATACGA
GATCCACCGAGACTCCACACTGGACCCCTCCCTGATGGAGATGACAGAGGCTGCCCTGCGCCTGCTGAGC
AGGAACCCCCGCGGCTTCTTCCTCTTCGTGGAGGGTGGTCGCATCGACCATGGTCATCATGAAAGCAGGG
CTTACCGGGCACTGACTGAGACGATCATGTTCGACGACGCCATTGAGAGGGCGGGCCAGCTCACCAGCGA
GGAGGACACGCTGAGCCTCGTCACTGCCGACCACTCCCACGTCTTCTCCTTCGGAGGCTACCCCCTGCGA
GGGAGCTCCATCTTCGGGCTGGCCCCTGGCAAGGCCCGGGACAGGAAGGCCTACACGGTCCTCCTATACG
GAAACGGTCCAGGCTATGTGCTCAAGGACGGCGCCCGGCCGGATGTTACCGAGAGCGAGAGCGGGAGCCC
CGAGTATCGGCAGCAGTCAGCAGTGCCCCTGGACGAAGAGACCCACGCAGGCGAGGACGTGGCGGTGTTC
GCGCGCGGCCCGCAGGCGCACCTGGTTCACGGCGTGCAGGAGCAGACCTTCATAGCGCACGTCATGGCCT
TCGCCGCCTGCCTGGAGCCCTACACCGCCTGCGACCTGGCGCCCCCCGCCGGCACCACCGACGCCGCGCA
CCCGGGTGGCGGAGGACTGAACGACATCTTCGAGGCTCAGAAAATCGAATGGCACGAACATCACCATCAC
CATCACCATCACCATTAAGGCCGGCCTGTAGTCACTGGCACAACGCGTTACCCGGTAAGCCAATCGGGTA
TACACGGTCGTCATACTGCAGACAGGGTTCTTCTACTTTGCAAGATAGTCTTGAGTAGTAAAATAAATAG
ATAGAGAAAATCAGCCTCGACTGTGCCTTCTAGTTGCCAGCCATCTGTTGTTTGCCCCTCCCCCGTGCCT
TCCTTGACCCTGGAAGGTGCCACTCCCACTGTCCTTTCCTAATAAAATGAGGAAATTGCATCACAACACT
CAACCCTATCTCGGTCTATTCTTTTGATTTATAAGGGATTTTGCCGATTTCGGCCTATTGGTTAAAAAAT
GAGCTGATTTAACAAAAATTTAACGCGAATTAATTCTGTGGAATGTGTGTCAGTTAGGGTGTGGAAAGTC
CCCAGGCTCCCCAGCAGGCAGAAGTATGCAAAGCATGCATCTCAATTAGTCAGCAACCAGGTGTGGAAAG
TCCCCAGGCTCCCCAGCAGGCAGAAGTATGCAAAGCATGCATCTCAATTAGTCAGCAACCATAGTCCCGC
CCCTAACTCCGCCCATCCCGCCCCTAACTCCGCCCAGTTCCGCCCATTCTCCGCCCCATGGCTGACTAAT
TTTTTTTATTTATGCAGAGGCCGAGGCCGCCTCTGCCTCTGAGCTATTCCAGAAGTAGTGAGGAGGCTTT
TTTGGAGGCCTAGGCTTTTGCAAAAAGCTCCCGGGAGCTTGTATATCCATTTTCGGATCTGATCAGCACG
TGTTGACAATTAATCATCGGCATAGTATATCGGCATAGTATAATACGACAAGGTGAGGAACTAAACCATG
ACCGAGTACAAGCCCACGGTGCGCCTCGCCACCCGCGACGACGTCCCCAGGGCCGTACGCACCCTCGCCG
CCGCGTTCGCCGACTACCCCGCCACGCGCCACACCGTCGATCCGGACCGCCACATCGAGCGGGTCACCGA
GCTGCAAGAACTCTTCCTCACGCGCGTCGGGCTCGACATCGGCAAGGTGTGGGTCGCGGACGACGGCGCC
GCGGTGGCGGTCTGGACCACGCCGGAGAGCGTCGAAGCGGGGGCGGTGTTCGCCGAGATCGGCCCGCGCA
TGGCCGAGTTGAGCGGTTCCCGGCTGGCCGCGCAGCAACAGATGGAAGGCCTCCTGGCGCCGCACCGGCC
CAAGGAGCCCGCGTGGTTCCTGGCCACCGTCGGCGTCTCGCCCGACCACCAGGGCAAGGGTCTGGGCAGC
GCCGTCGTGCTCCCCGGAGTGGAGGCGGCCGAGCGCGCCGGGGTGCCCGCCTTCCTGGAGACATCCGCGC
CCCGCAACCTCCCCTTCTACGAGCGGCTCGGCTTCACCGTCACCGCCGACGTCGAGGTGCCCGAAGGACC
GCGCACCTGGTGCATGACCCGCAAGCCCGGTGCCTGACACGTGCTACGAGATTTCGATTCCACCGCCGCC
TTCTATGAAAGGTTGGGCTTCGGAATCGTTTTCCGGGACGCCGGCTGGATGATCCTCCAGCGCGGGGATC
TCATGCTGGAGTTCTTCGCCCACCCCAACTTGTTTATTGCAGCTTATAATGGTTACAAATAAAGCAATAG
CATCACAAATTTCACAAATAAAGCATTTTTTTCACTGCATTCTAGTTGTGGTTTGTCCAAACTCATCAAT
GTATCTTATCATGTCTGTATACCGTCGACCTCTAGCTAGAGCTTGGCGTAATCATGGTCATTACCAATGC
TTAATCAGTGAGGCACCTATCTCAGCGATCTGTCTATTTCGTTCATCCATAGTTGCCTGACTCCCCGTCG
TGTAGATAACTACGATACGGGAGGGCTTACCATCTGGCCCCAGCGCTGCGATGATACCGCGAGAACCACG
CTCACCGGCTCCGGATTTATCAGCAATAAACCAGCCAGCCGGAAGGGCCGAGCGCAGAAGTGGTCCTGCA
ACTTTATCCGCCTCCATCCAGTCTATTAATTGTTGCCGGGAAGCTAGAGTAAGTAGTTCGCCAGTTAATA
GTTTGCGCAACGTTGTTGCCATCGCTACAGGCATCGTGGTGTCACGCTCGTCGTTTGGTATGGCTTCATT
CAGCTCCGGTTCCCAACGATCAAGGCGAGTTACATGATCCCCCATGTTGTGCAAAAAAGCGGTTAGCTCC
TTCGGTCCTCCGATCGTTGTCAGAAGTAAGTTGGCCGCAGTGTTATCACTCATGGTTATGGCAGCACTGC
ATAATTCTCTTACTGTCATGCCATCCGTAAGATGCTTTTCTGTGACTGGTGAGTACTCAACCAAGTCATT
CTGAGAATAGTGTATGCGGCGACCGAGTTGCTCTTGCCCGGCGTCAATACGGGATAATACCGCGCCACAT
AGCAGAACTTTAAAAGTGCTCATCATTGGAAAACGTTCTTCGGGGCGAAAACTCTCAAGGATCTTACCGC
TGTTGAGATCCAGTTCGATGTAACCCACTCGTGCACCCAACTGATCTTCAGCATCTTTTACTTTCACCAG
CGTTTCTGGGTGAGCAAAAACAGGAAGGCAAAATGCCGCAAAAAAGGGAATAAGGGCGACACGGAAATGT
TGAATACTCATATTCTTCCTT
Features (pLannotate 1.2.2; 24 found; start..end, strand, type, name):
    119..143     -  CDS            KanR (fragment): aminoglycoside phosphotransferase; aph(3')-Ia; confers resistance to kanamycin
    254..842     +  rep_origin     ori: high-copy-number ColE1/pMB1/pBR322/pUC origin of replication
   1067..1084    +  terminator     rrnB T2 terminator (fragment): transcription terminator T2 from the E. coli rrnB gene
   1109..1128    -  CDS            lacZα (fragment): LacZα fragment of β-galactosidase; lacZ fragment
   1584..1600    +  protein_bind   lac operator: The lac repressor binds to the lac operator to inhibit transcription in E. coli. This inhibition can be relieved by adding lactose or isopropyl-β-D-thiogalactopyranoside (IPTG). lac repressor encoded by lacI
   1843..2146    +  enhancer       CMV enhancer: human cytomegalovirus immediate early enhancer
   2147..2350    +  promoter       CMV promoter: human cytomegalovirus (CMV) immediate early promoter
   2486..2529    +  intron         CMV intron (fragment): modified intron A from human cytomegalovirus
   2581..2599    +  promoter       SP6 promoter: promoter for bacteriophage SP6 RNA polymerase
   2603..2640    +  CDS            IgH signal sequence (fragment): signal sequence from the mouse immunoglobulin heavy chain variable region
   2722..3666    +  CDS            IL12B: IL12B_HUMAN - Also known as NKSF2. Experimental evidence at protein level: Swiss-Prot protein existence level 1. Associates with IL23A to form the IL-23 interleukin, a heterodimeric cytokine which functions in innate and adaptive immunity. IL-23 may constitute with IL-17 an acute response to infection in peripheral tissues. IL-23 binds to a heterodimeric receptor complex composed of IL12RB1 and IL23R, activates the Jak-Stat signaling cascade, stimulates memory rather than naive T-cells and promotes production of proinflammatory cytokines. IL-23 induces autoimmune inflammation and thus may be r
   3763..3942    +  CDS            Comp (fragment): COMP_RAT - Experimental evidence at protein level: Swiss-Prot protein existence level 1. May play a role in the structural integrity of cartilage via its interaction with other extracellular matrix proteins such as the collagens and fibronectin. Can mediate the interaction of chondrocytes with the cartilage extracellular matrix through interaction with cell surface integrin receptors. Could play a role in the pathogenesis of osteoarthritis. Potent suppressor of apoptosis in both primary chondrocytes and transformed cells. Suppresses apoptosis by blocking the activation of caspase-3 and by indu
   3930..5382    +  CDS            SEAP (fragment): secreted alkaline phosphatase from human placenta The natural enzyme has a C-terminal transmembrane sequence that is replaced by a GPI anchor.
   5407..5448    +  CDS            AviTag™ (fragment): peptide tag that allows for enzymatic biotinylation
   5452..5475    +  CDS            8xHis: 8xHis affinity tag
   5621..5732    +  polyA_signal   bGH poly(A) signal: bovine growth hormone polyadenylation signal
   5733..5841    +  rep_origin     f1 ori (fragment): f1 bacteriophage origin of replication; arrow indicates direction of (+) strand synthesis
   5855..6184    +  promoter       SV40 promoter: SV40 enhancer and early promoter
   6232..6279    +  promoter       EM7 promoter: synthetic bacterial promoter&nbsp
   6298..6897    +  CDS            PuroR (fragment): puromycin N-acetyltransferase; pac from Streptomyces; confers resistance to puromycin
   6907..7032    +  CDS            ble (fragment): BLE_KLEPN - Experimental evidence at protein level: Swiss-Prot protein existence level 1. Binding protein with a strong affinity to the bleomycin family of antibiotics. Binds to CL990; an antimitotic-antibiotic compound. From Klebsiella pneumoniae.
   7027..7148    +  polyA_signal   SV40 poly(A) signal: SV40 polyadenylation signal
   7201..8061    -  CDS            AmpR: β-lactamase; bla; confers resistance to ampicillin, carbenicillin, and related antibiotics
   8064..89      -  promoter       AmpR promoter (fragment) (across the origin): bla
