[The description below was written by a language model from this plasmid's Addgene catalogue record and pLannotate feature annotations shown in this document.]
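Description:
pD649-HAsp-IL12B-COMP5AP-AviTag-9xHis is a mammalian expression plasmid, about 8.1 kb, built on the pD649 backbone to produce a secreted, tagged form of human IL12B (the p40 subunit shared by IL-12 and IL-23). It is propagated in E. coli as a high-copy plasmid through a ColE1/pUC-type origin and selected with ampicillin via the β-lactamase gene. A second cassette, driven by the SV40 early promoter together with the bacterial EM7 promoter and ending in an SV40 poly(A) signal, carries a puromycin N-acetyltransferase sequence that could allow selection in mammalian cells. The annotation calls this a fragment and also detects a short ble fragment, so the record does not establish whether the marker is functional. Short KanR, lacZα, f1 ori and rrnB terminator matches appear to be backbone remnants.

The expression unit uses the CMV enhancer and promoter, followed by a fragment of CMV intron A and an SP6 promoter, which can serve for in vitro transcription or as a sequencing primer site. The open reading frame begins with a secretion signal: the name indicates an HA-derived signal peptide, although the annotation tool matched the region to an IgH signal sequence fragment. IL12B follows, cloned between retained NotI and AscI sites. Downstream, the backbone supplies the rat COMP coiled-coil pentamerisation domain, human placental alkaline phosphatase, an AviTag for enzymatic biotinylation and a polyhistidine tag, with a bGH poly(A) signal. The name gives this tag as 9xHis, while the annotation reports 8xHis.

Pentamerisation raises avidity, and the alkaline phosphatase provides an enzymatic readout, which fits the use of such proteins as soluble probes in the associated screen for extracellular protein–protein interactions. The depositor notes that some plasmids in this collection may carry an IS4-like transposase upstream of the CMV promoter.
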