Addgene plasmid #157308: pD649-HAsp-IL12B-COMP5AP-AviTag-9xHis
Purpose: Mammalian expression of secreted protein fused to COMP5AP-AviTag-9xHis.
Depositing lab: Chris Garcia. Depositing organization: Stanford University. Publication: A Human IgSF Cell-Surface Interactome Reveals a Complex Network of Protein-Protein Interactions. Wojtowicz WM, Vielmetter J, Fernandes RA, Siepe DH, Eastman CL, Chisholm GB, Cox S, Klock H, Anderson PW, Rue SM, Miller JJ, Glaser SM, Bragstad ML, Vance J, Lam AW, Lesley SA, Zinn K, Garcia KC. Cell. 2020 Aug 20;182(4):1027-1043.e17. doi: 10.1016/j.cell.2020.07.025. PubMed 32822567.
Backbone
  Vector backbone: pD649
  Backbone size w/o insert (bp): 7153
  Vector type: Mammalian Expression
Growth in bacteria
  Bacterial resistance: Ampicillin, 100 μg/mL
  Growth temperature: 37°C
  Growth strain: DH5alpha
  Copy number: High Copy
Gene/Insert
  Gene/Insert name: IL12B
  Species: H. sapiens (human)
  Insert size (bp): 918
  Entrez Gene: IL12B (a.k.a. CLMF, CLMF2, IL-12B, IMD28, IMD29, NKSF, NKSF2)
  Promoter: CMV/SP6
  Tag / fusion protein: COMP5AP-AviTag-9xHis (C terminal on backbone)
  Cloning method: Restriction Enzyme; 5′ cloning site GCGGCCGC (not destroyed); 3′ cloning site GGCGCGCC (not destroyed)
  Sequencing primers: 5′ ATTTAGGTGACACTATAG; 3′ CGTCGCACTCCATCACGGTG
Resource information
  A portion of this plasmid was derived from a plasmid made by: synthesis by ThermoFisher
Terms and licenses: Academic/Nonprofit Terms; Industry Terms: Not Available to Industry
Depositor comments: Some plasmids in this collection may have an IS4-like element ISVsa5 family transposase upstream of the CMV promoter.
How to cite: pD649-HAsp-IL12B-COMP5AP-AviTag-9xHis was a gift from Chris Garcia (Addgene plasmid # 157308 ; http://n2t.net/addgene:157308 ; RRID:Addgene_157308)
