>Addgene plasmid #157308 | pD649-HAsp-IL12B-COMP5AP-AviTag-9xHis | depositor partial sequence | sequence record 303726 | insert (secreted protein)
ATTTGGGAGCTGAAGAAAGACGTGTACGTGGTCGAGCTGGACTGGTATCCTGATGCTCCTGGCGAGATGG
TGGTGCTGACCTGTGATACACCCGAAGAGGACGGCATCACCTGGACACTGGATCAGTCTAGCGAGGTGCT
CGGCAGCGGCAAGACACTGACCATCCAAGTGAAAGAGTTTGGCGACGCCGGCCAGTACACATGTCACAAA
GGCGGAGAGGTGCTGAGCCATTCTCTGCTGCTGCTCCACAAGAAAGAGGATGGCATTTGGAGCACCGACA
TCCTGAAGGACCAGAAAGAGCCCAAGAACAAGACCTTCCTGAGATGCGAGGCCAAGAACTACAGCGGCAG
ATTCACCTGTTGGTGGCTGACCACCATCAGCACCGATCTGACCTTCAGCGTGAAGTCCAGCAGAGGCAGC
TCTGATCCTCAAGGCGTTACATGTGGCGCCGCTACACTGTCTGCCGAAAGAGTGCGGGGCGACAACAAAG
AGTACGAGTACAGCGTCGAGTGCCAAGAGGATTCTGCCTGTCCTGCCGCCGAGGAATCTCTGCCTATCGA
AGTGATGGTGGACGCCGTGCACAAGCTGAAGTACGAGAACTACACCAGCAGCTTTTTCATCCGGGACATC
ATCAAGCCCGATCCTCCAAAGAACCTGCAGCTGAAGCCCCTGAAGAACAGCAGACAGGTGGAAGTGTCCT
GGGAGTACCCCGATACCTGGTCTACCCCTCACAGCTACTTCAGCCTGACCTTCTGTGTGCAAGTGCAGGG
CAAGTCCAAGCGCGAGAAAAAGGACCGGGTGTTCACCGATAAGACCAGCGCCACCGTGATCTGCAGAAAG
AACGCCAGCATCAGCGTCAGAGCCCAGGATCGGTACTACAGCAGCTCTTGGAGCGAATGGGCCAGCGTGC
CATGTTCT
